Addgene plasmid #8620: pMT1121
Depositing lab: Robert Hartley. Depositing organization: National Institute of Diabetes & Digestive & Kidney Diseases (NIDDK). Publication: Barstar inhibits extracellular ribonucleases of Streptomyces and allows their production from recombinant genes. Hartley RW, Both V, Hebert EJ, Homerova D, Jucovic M, Nazarov V, Rybajlak I and Sevcik J. Protein Peptide Letters 1996 3:225-231.
Backbone
  Vector backbone: pUC19
  Backbone size w/o insert (bp): 2641
  Vector type: Bacterial Expression
Growth in bacteria
  Bacterial resistance: Ampicillin, 100 μg/mL
  Growth temperature: 37°C
  Growth strain: DH5alpha
  Growth instructions: Requires strain with the lacI^Q gene (such as DH5alpha, XL1-blue, SURE or HB107)
  Copy number: High Copy
Gene/Insert
  Gene/Insert name: ribonuclease Sa, barstar
  Species: Streptomyces aureofaciens, Strain BMK
  Insert size (bp): 973
  GenBank ID: U39467
  Cloning method: Restriction Enzyme; 5′ cloning site EcoRI (not destroyed); 3′ cloning site HindIII (not destroyed)
  Sequencing primers: 5′ M13F
Resource information
  A portion of this plasmid was derived from a plasmid made by: J. Sevcik Laboratory of Molecular Biology Slovak Academy of Science, Bratislava, Slovakia
Terms and licenses: Academic/Nonprofit Terms; Industry Terms: Not Available to Industry
Depositor comments: As Pmt1100 but with synthetic gene for ribonuclease Sa based on its amino acid sequence. Ribonuclease Sa from S. aureofaciens strain CCM 3239. 195-486: Structural gene for mature ribonuclease Sa. Genbank #U39467.
How to cite: pMT1121 was a gift from Robert Hartley (Addgene plasmid # 8620 ; http://n2t.net/addgene:8620 ; RRID:Addgene_8620)
