[The description below was written by a language model from this plasmid's Addgene catalogue record and pLannotate feature annotations shown in this document.]
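Description:
pMT1121 is a pUC19-based bacterial expression plasmid for producing ribonuclease Sa of Streptomyces aureofaciens in E. coli together with barstar, the protein inhibitor of barnase from Bacillus amyloliquefaciens. It replicates from the high-copy ColE1/pUC origin and is selected with ampicillin through the β-lactamase gene and its native promoter. The sequenced record is 3,621 nt, consistent with the stated 2,641 bp backbone plus a 973 bp insert cloned between EcoRI and HindIII sites that were both preserved. Remnants of the backbone (fragments of lacZα, lacI, rop and bom, plus the lac promoter, operator and CAP site) flank the insert.

The expression cassette begins with a tac promoter followed by a lac operator, so transcription is repressed by lac repressor and inducible with IPTG. Only a fragment of lacI is present on the plasmid, which explains the recorded requirement for a lacI^Q host. Downstream, a short phoA fragment directly abuts the rnaSA coding sequence; its position suggests it supplies the alkaline phosphatase signal peptide to direct secretion of the mature enzyme, although the record does not say so explicitly. The RNase Sa gene is described by the depositor as a synthetic gene designed from the amino acid sequence, in an otherwise identical version of a related plasmid, pMT1100. The barstar coding sequence lies further downstream in the same orientation; no separate promoter for it is annotated. According to the associated publication title, barstar inhibits extracellular Streptomyces ribonucleases, which allows these otherwise toxic enzymes to be produced from recombinant genes. The record is inconsistent about the source strain, listing BMK in the species field and CCM 3239 in the comments.
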