Features (pLannotate 1.2.2; 15 found; start..end, strand, type, name):
     47..82      +  CDS            rop (fragment): Rop protein, which maintains plasmids at low copy number; rop
    184..283     +  misc_feature   bom (fragment): basis of mobility region from pBR322
    289..446     -  CDS            lacZα (fragment): LacZα fragment of β-galactosidase; lacZ fragment
    477..505     +  promoter       tac promoter: strong E. coli promoter; hybrid between the trp and lac UV5 promoters
    513..529     +  protein_bind   lac operator: The lac repressor binds to the lac operator to inhibit transcription in E. coli. This inhibition can be relieved by adding lactose or isopropyl-β-D-thiogalactopyranoside (IPTG). lac repressor encoded by lacI
    577..636     +  CDS            phoA (fragment): PPB_ECOLI - Experimental evidence at protein level: Swiss-Prot protein existence level 1. From Escherichia coli (strain K12).
    637..924     +  CDS            rnaSA: RNSA_KITAU - Experimental evidence at protein level: Swiss-Prot protein existence level 1. From Kitasatospora aureofaciens (Streptomyces aureofaciens).
   1115..1384    +  CDS            BARS_BACAM: Experimental evidence at protein level: Swiss-Prot protein existence level 1. Inhibitor of the ribonuclease barnase. Forms a one-to-one non-covalent complex. From Bacillus amyloliquefaciens (Bacillus velezensis).
   1472..1488    -  protein_bind   lac operator: The lac repressor binds to the lac operator to inhibit transcription in E. coli. This inhibition can be relieved by adding lactose or isopropyl-β-D-thiogalactopyranoside (IPTG). lac repressor encoded by lacI
   1496..1526    -  promoter       lac promoter: promoter for the E. coli lac operon
   1541..1562    -  protein_bind   CAP binding site: CAP binding activates transcription in the presence of cAMP. E. coli catabolite activator protein
   1575..1667    -  CDS            lacI (fragment): lac repressor; lacI; The lac repressor binds to the lac operator to inhibit transcription in E. coli. This inhibition can be relieved by adding lactose or isopropyl-β-D-thiogalactopyranoside (IPTG).
   1850..2437    -  rep_origin     ori: high-copy-number ColE1/pMB1/pBR322/pUC origin of replication
   2608..3468    -  CDS            AmpR: β-lactamase; bla; confers resistance to ampicillin, carbenicillin, and related antibiotics
   3469..3573    -  promoter       AmpR promoter: bla
>Addgene plasmid #8620 | pMT1121 | addgene full sequence | sequence record 254775 | Addgene NGS Result
CATGACATTAACCTATAAAAATAGGCGTATCACGAGGCCCTTTCGTCTCGCGCGTTTCGGTGATGACGGT
GAAAACCTCTGACACATGCAGCTCCCGGAGACGGTCACAGCTTGTCTGTAAGCGGATGCCGGGAGCAGAC
AAGCCCGTCAGGGCGCGTCAGCGGGTGTTGGCGGGTGTCGGGGCTGGCTTAACTATGCGGCATCAGAGCA
GATTGTACTGAGAGTGCACCATATGCGGTGTGAAATACCGCACAGATGCGTAAGGAGAAAATACCGCATC
AGGCGCCATTCGCCATTCAGGCTGCGCAACTGTTGGGAAGGGCGATCGGTGCGGGCCTCTTCGCTATTAC
GCCAGCTGGCGAAAGGGGGATGTGCTGCAAGGCGATTAAGTTGGGTAACGCCAGGGTTTTCCCAGTCACG
ACGTTGTAAAACGACGGCCAGTGAATTCGAGCTCGAGCTTACTCCCCATCCCCCTGTTGACAATTAATCA
TCGGCTCGTATAATGTGTGGAATTGTGAGCGGATAACAATTTCACACAGGAAACAGGATCCGCGGATCCG
TGGAGAAAATAAAGTGAAACAAAGCACTATTGCACTGGCACTCTTACCGTTACTGTTTACCCCTGTGACA
AAAGCCGACGTCTCTGGTACCGTTTGCCTGTCTGCTCTGCCGCCGGAAGCTACCGACACCCTGAACCTGA
TCGCTTCTGACGGTCCGTTCCCGTACTCTCAGGACGGTGTTGTTTTCCAGAACCGTGAATCTGTTCTGCC
GACCCAGTCATATGGTTACTACCACGAATACACCGTGATCACCCCGGGTGCTCGTACCCGTGGTACCCGT
CGTATCATCACCGGTGAAGCTACCCAGGAAGACTACTACACCGGTGACCACTACGCTACCTTCTCTCTGA
TCGATCAGACCTGCTAACGATTTCACTTTCCGGCTCTAGAGCTCTAGAGTCCGGTCCAATCAGCCCGCCT
AATGAGCGGGCTTTTTTTTTGCAGCCGTCCGAGACAGGAGGACATCGTCCAGCTGAAACCGGGGCAGAAT
CCGGCCATTTCTGAAGAGAAAAATGGTAAACTGATAGAATAAAATCATAAGAAAGGAGCCGCACATGAAA
AAAGCAGTCATTAACGGGGAACAAATCAGAAGTATCAGCGACCTCCACCAGACATTGAAAAAGGAGCTTG
CCCTTCCGGAATACTACGGTGAAAACCTGGACGCTTTATGGGATTGTCTGACCGGATGGGTGGAGTACCC
GCTCGTTTTGGAATGGAGGCAGTTTGAACAAAGCAAGCAGCTGACTGAAAATGGCGCCGAGAGTGTGCTT
CAGGTTTTCCGTGAAGCGAAAGCGGAAGGCTGCGACATCACCATCATACTTTCTTAATACGATCAATGGG
AGATGAACAATATGGAAACACAGACCCGCAAGCTTGGCGTAATCATGGTCATAGCTGTTTCCTGTGTGAA
ATTGTTATCCGCTCACAATTCCACACAACATACGAGCCGGAAGCATAAAGTGTAAAGCCTGGGGTGCCTA
ATGAGTGAGCTAACTCACATTAATTGCGTTGCGCTCACTGCCCGCTTTCCAGTCGGGAAACCTGTCGTGC
CAGCTGCATTAATGAATCGGCCAACGCGCGGGGAGAGGCGGTTTGCGTATTGGGCGCTCTTCCGCTTCCT
CGCTCACTGACTCGCTGCGCTCGGTCGTTCGGCTGCGGCGAGCGGTATCAGCTCACTCAAAGGCGGTAAT
ACGGTTATCCACAGAATCAGGGGATAACGCAGGAAAGAACATGTGAGCAAAAGGCCAGCAAAAGGCCAGG
AACCGTAAAAAGGCCGCGTTGCTGGCGTTTTTCCATAGGCTCCGCCCCCCTGACGAGCATCACAAAAATC
GACGCTCAAGTCAGAGGTGGCGAAACCCGACAGGACTATAAAGATACCAGGCGTTTCCCCCTGGAAGCTC
CCTCGTGCGCTCTCCTGTTCCGACCCTGCCGCTTACCGGATACCTGTCCGCCTTTCTCCCTTCGGGAAGC
GTGGCGCTTTCTCATAGCTCACGCTGTAGGTATCTCAGTTCGGTGTAGGTCGTTCGCTCCAAGCTGGGCT
GTGTGCACGAACCCCCCGTTCAGCCCGACCGCTGCGCCTTATCCGGTAACTATCGTCTTGAGTCCAACCC
GGTAAGACACGACTTATCGCCACTGGCAGCAGCCACTGGTAACAGGATTAGCAGAGCGAGGTATGTAGGC
GGTGCTACAGAGTTCTTGAAGTGGTGGCCTAACTACGGCTACACTAGAAGAACAGTATTTGGTATCTGCG
CTCTGCTGAAGCCAGTTACCTTCGGAAAAGAGTTGGTAGCTCTTGATCCGGCAAACAAACCACCGCTGGT
AGCGGTGGTTTTTTTGTTTGCAAGCAGCAGATTACGCGCAGAAAAAAAGGATCTCAAGAAGATCCTTTGA
TCTTTTCTACGGGGTCTGACGCTCAGTGGAACGAAAACTCACGTTAAGGGATTTTGGTCATGAGATTATC
AAAAAGGATCTTCACCTAGATCCTTTTAAATTAAAAATGAAGTTTTAAATCAATCTAAAGTATATATGAG
TAAACTTGGTCTGACAGTTACCAATGCTTAATCAGTGAGGCACCTATCTCAGCGATCTGTCTATTTCGTT
CATCCATAGTTGCCTGACTCCCTGTCGTGTAGATAACTATGATACGGGAGGGCTTACCACCTGGCCCCAG
TGCTGCAATGATACCGCGAGACCCACGCTCACCGGCTCCAGATTTATCAGCAATAAACCAGCCAGCCGGA
AGGGCCGAGCGCAGAAGTGGTCCTGCAACTTTATCCGCCTCCATCCAGTCTATTAATTGTTGCCGGGAAG
CTAGAGTAAGTAGTTCGCCAGTTAATAGTTTGCGCAACGTTGTTGCCATTGCTACAGGCATCGTGGTGTC
ACGCTCGTCGTTTGGTATGGCTTCATTCAGCTCCGGTTCCCAACGATCAAGGCGAGTTACATGATCCCCC
ATGTTGTGCAAAAAAGCGGTTAGCTCCTTCGGTCCTCCGATCGTTGTCAGAAGTAAGTTGGCCGCAGTGT
TATCACTCATGGTTATGGCAGCACTGCATAATTCTCTTACTGTCATGCCATCCGTAAGATGCTTTTCTGT
GACTGGTGAGTACTCAACCAAGTCATTCTGAGAATAGTGTATGCGGCGACCGAGTTGCTCTTGCCCGGCG
TCAATACGGGATAATACCGCGCCACATAGCAGAACTTTAAAAGTGCTCATCATTGGAAAACGTTCTTCGG
GGCGAAAACTCTCAAGGATCTTACCGCTGTTGAGATCCAGTTCGATGTAACCCACTCGTGCACCCAACTG
ATCTTCAGCATCTTTTACTTTCACCAGCGTTTCTGGGTGAGCAAAAACAGGAAGGCAAAATGCCGCAAAA
AAGGGAATAAGGGCGACACGGAAATGTTGAATACTCATACTCTTCCTTTTTCAATATTATTGAAGCATTT
ATCAGGGTTATTGTCTCATGAGCGGATACATATTTGAATGTATTTAGAAAAATAAACAAATAGGGGTTCC
GCGCACATTTCCCCGAAAAGTGCCACCTGACGTCTAAGAAACCATTATTAT
